Addgene plasmid #45712: pBp-FGFR3c-R248C
Depositing lab: Matthew Meyerson. Depositing organization: Dana-Farber Cancer Institute. Publication: Inhibitor-sensitive FGFR2 and FGFR3 mutations in lung squamous cell carcinoma. Liao RG, Jung J, Tchaicha JH, Wilkerson MD, Sivachenko A, Beauchamp EM, Liu Q, Pugh TJ, Pedamallu CS, Hayes DN, Gray NS, Getz G, Wong KK, Haddad RI, Meyerson M, Hammerman PS. Cancer Res. 2013 Jun 20. 10.1158/0008-5472.CAN-12-3950 PubMed 23786770.
Backbone
  Vector backbone: pBabe puro Gateway
  Backbone size w/o insert (bp): 5500
  Total vector size (bp): 7900
  Modifications to backbone: Gateway cloning sequences flank region with gene insert for use with the Gateway system reagents.
  Vector type: Mammalian Expression, Retroviral
  Selectable markers: Puromycin
Growth in bacteria
  Bacterial resistance: Ampicillin, 100 μg/mL
  Growth temperature: 30°C
  Growth strain: DH5alpha
  Copy number: Unknown
Gene/Insert
  Gene/Insert name: FGFR3 IIIc
  Species: H. sapiens (human)
  Insert size (bp): 2400
  Mutation: R248C
  Entrez Gene: FGFR3 (a.k.a. ACH, CD333, CEK2, HSFGFR3EX, JTK4)
  Cloning method: Gateway Cloning
  Sequencing primers: 5′ Gateway reagents; 3′ Gateway reagents
Terms and licenses: Academic/Nonprofit Terms; Industry Terms: Not Available to Industry
How to cite: pBp-FGFR3c-R248C was a gift from Matthew Meyerson (Addgene plasmid # 45712 ; http://n2t.net/addgene:45712 ; RRID:Addgene_45712)
