[The description below was written by a language model from this plasmid's Addgene catalogue record.]
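Description:
pBp-FGFR3c-R248C is a retroviral mammalian expression plasmid built on a Gateway-adapted version of the pBabe-puro backbone. It is about 7.9 kb in total, made up of a backbone of roughly 5.5 kb and an insert of about 2.4 kb. It is propagated in E. coli under ampicillin selection, and transduced mammalian cells are selected with puromycin. No feature table accompanies the record, so the origin of replication, the promoters and the viral elements are not individually listed. pBabe-type vectors are generally Moloney murine leukaemia virus-derived, with long terminal repeats and a packaging signal that allow the transcript to be packaged into retroviral particles in a suitable packaging cell line. In these vectors the 5′ LTR typically drives the inserted gene and a separate internal promoter drives the puromycin resistance gene. Those details are general knowledge about the vector family rather than facts stated in this record.

The payload is the human FGFR3 coding sequence in its IIIc splice isoform, introduced by Gateway recombination so that recombination sequences flank the insert. It carries the R248C substitution, which replaces an arginine with a cysteine in this receptor tyrosine kinase. No epitope tags or reporter fusions are recorded. The associated publication concerns inhibitor-sensitive FGFR2 and FGFR3 mutations in lung squamous cell carcinoma. This suggests the construct is meant for stable retroviral expression of the mutant receptor in mammalian cells, to assess its functional effects and its sensitivity to FGFR inhibitors, presumably alongside wild-type and other mutant versions.
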