>Addgene plasmid #45712 | pBp-FGFR3c-R248C | addgene partial sequence | sequence record 65219 | pBABE3 5'-ACCCTAACTGACACACATTCC-3'
CTGGCGAATTCCTACATCACCACTTTGTACAAGAAAGTTGGTCACGTCCGCGAGCCCCCACTGCTGGGTG
GGGCCGGGGGCAGCAGGTCGTGGGCAAACACGGAGTCGTCCCCTGAGGAGCTGGAGCTGGGGGTGTCCTG
GCCACCCGGGGAGTACTGCTCGAAAGGCGCCGACAGGTCCAGGTACTCGTCGGTGGACGTCACGGTAAGG
ACACGGTCCAGGTCCTCCACCAGCTGCTTGAAGGTGGGCCTCTGGGAGGGCGCGGCATGCCAGCACTCCC
GCATGATCATGTACAGGTCGTGTGTGCAGTTGGCGGGCTTGTCCATGCGGTGGCCCTCCTTCAGCAGCTT
GAAGAGCTCCTCCACAGGGATGCCGGGGTACGGGGAGCCCCCCAGCGTGAAGATCTCCCAGAGCAGGACC
CCAAAGGACCAGACGTCACTCTGGTGAGTGTAGACTCGGTCAAACAAGGCCTCAGGCGCCATCCACTTCA
CGGGCAGCCGGCCGTTGGTTGTCTTCTTGTAGTAGTCGAGGTTGTGCACGTCCCGGGCCAGCCCGAAGTC
TGCGATCTTCATCACGTTGTCCTCGGTCACCAGCACATTGCGGGCAGCCAGGTCCCTGTGGATGCACTTC
TGGGAGGCCAAGTACTCCATGCCCCGGGCCACCTGGTAGGCACAGGACACCAGGTCCTTGAAGGTGAGCT
GCTCCTCGGGCGGCTTGCAGGTGTCGAAGGAGTAGTCCAGGCCCGGGGGCCGCCGCGCCCGCAGAAACTC
CCGCAGGTTACCCTTGGCCGCGTACTCCACCAGCACGTACAGGGGCCCGCCCTGCGTGCAGGCGCCCAGC
AGGTTGATGATGTTTTTGTGTTTCCCGATCATCTTCATCATCTCCATCTCAGACACCAGGTCCGACAGGT
CCTTGTCAGTGGCATCGTCTTTCAGCATCTTCACGGCTACGGTGACAGGCTTGGCGGCCCGGTCCTTGTC
AATGCCGATGGCCTCCGCCATGACCACCTGGC
