>Addgene plasmid #45712 | pBp-FGFR3c-R248C | addgene partial sequence | sequence record 65221 | pBABE5 5'-CTTTATCCAGCCCTCAC-3'
CGGATCCCAGTGTGGTGGTACATCACAAGTTTGTACAAAAAAGTTGGCATGGGCGCCCCTGCCTGCGCCC
TCGCGCTCTGCGTGGCCGTGGCCATCGTGGCCGGCGCCTCCTCGGAGTCCTTGGGGACGGAGCAGCGCGT
CGTGGGGCGAGCGGCAGAAGTCCCGGGCCCAGAGCCCGGCCAGCAGGAGCAGTTGGTCTTCGGCAGCGGG
GATGCTGTGGAGCTGAGCTGTCCCCCGCCCGGGGGTGGTCCCATGGGGCCCACTGTCTGGGTCAAGGATG
GCACAGGGCTGGTGCCCTCGGAGCGTGTCCTGGTGGGGCCCCAGCGGCTGCAGGTGCTGAATGCCTCCCA
CGAGGACTCCGGGGCCTACAGCTGCCGGCAGCGGCTCACGCAGCGCGTACTGTGCCACTTCAGTGTGCGG
GTGACAGACGCTCCATCCTCGGGAGATGACGAAGACGGGGAGGACGAGGCTGAGGACACAGGTGTGGACA
CAGGGGCCCCTTACTGGACACGGCCCGAGCGGATGGACAAGAAGCTGCTGGCCGTGCCGGCCGCCAACAC
CGTCCGCTTCCGCTGCCCAGCCGCTGGCAACCCCACTCCCTCCATCTCCTGGCTGAAGAACGGCAGGGAG
TTCCGCGGCGAGCACCGCATTGGAGGCATCAAGCTGCGGCATCAGCAGTGGAGCCTGGTCATGGAAAGCG
TGGTGCCCTCGGACCGCGGCAACTACACCTGCGTCGTGGAGAACAAGTTTGGCAGCATCCGGCAGACGTA
CACGCTGGACGTGCTGGAGTGCTCCCCGCACCGGCCCATCCTGCAGGCGGGGCTGCCGGCCAACCAGACG
GCGGTGCTGGGCAGCGACGTGGAGTTCCACTGCAAGGTGTACAGTGACGCACAGCCCCACATCCAGTGGC
TCAAGCACGTGGAGGTGAATGGCAGCAAGGTGGGCCCGGACGGCACACCCTACGTTACCGTGCTCAAGAC
GGCGGGCGCTAACACCACCGACAAGGAGCTAGAGGT
