>Addgene plasmid #45712 | pBp-FGFR3c-R248C | addgene partial sequence | sequence record 66201 | hFGFR3-F1 5'-CCATCTCCTGGCTGAAGAAC-3'
CGCATTGGAGGCATCAAGCTGCGGCATCAGCAGTGGAGCCTGGTCATGGAAAGCGTGGTGCCCTCGGACC
GCGGCAACTACACCTGCGTCGTGGAGAACAAGTTTGGCAGCATCCGGCAGACGTACACGCTGGACGTGCT
GGAGTGCTCCCCGCACCGGCCCATCCTGCAGGCGGGGCTGCCGGCCAACCAGACGGCGGTGCTGGGCAGC
GACGTGGAGTTCCACTGCAAGGTGTACAGTGACGCACAGCCCCACATCCAGTGGCTCAAGCACGTGGAGG
TGAATGGCAGCAAGGTGGGCCCGGACGGCACACCCTACGTTACCGTGCTCAAGACGGCGGGCGCTAACAC
CACCGACAAGGAGCTAGAGGTTCTCTCCTTGCACAACGTCACCTTTGAGGACGCCGGGGAGTACACCTGC
CTGGCGGGCAATTCTATTGGGTTTTCTCATCACTCTGCGTGGCTGGTGGTGCTGCCAGCCGAGGAGGAGC
TGGTGGAGGCTGACGAGGCGGGCAGTGTGTATGCAGGCATCCTCAGCTACGGGGTGGGCTTCTTCCTGTT
CATCCTGGTGGTGGCGGCTGTGACGCTCTGCCGCCTGCGCAGCCCCCCCAAGAAAGGCCTGGGCTCCCCC
ACCGTGCACAAGATCTCCCGCTTCCCGCTCAAGCGACAGGTGTCCCTGGAGTCCAACGCGTCCATGAGCT
CCAACACACCACTGGTGCGCATCGCAAGGCTGTCCTCAGGGGAGGGCCCCACGCTGGCCAATGTCTCCGA
GCTCGAGCTGCCTGCCGACCCCAAATGGGAGCTGTCTCGGGCCCGGCTGACCCTGGGCAAGCCCCTTGGG
GAGGGCTGCTTCGGCCAGGTGGTCATGGCGGAGGCCATCGGCATTGACAAGGACCGGGC
